Addgene plasmid #206948: sfGFP-SasG(6G)-mCherry
Purpose: Mammalian expression of heterobifunctional SasG linkers (6G)
Depositing lab: Gil Westmeyer. Depositing organization: Technische Universitaet Muenchen (TUM). Publication: Genetically encoded barcodes for correlative volume electron microscopy. Sigmund F, Berezin O, Beliakova S, Magerl B, Drawitsch M, Piovesan A, Goncalves F, Bodea SV, Winkler S, Bousraou Z, Grosshauser M, Samara E, Pujol-Marti J, Schadler S, So C, Irsen S, Walch A, Kofler F, Piraud M, Kornfeld J, Briggman K, Westmeyer GG. Nat Biotechnol. 2023 Apr 17. doi: 10.1038/s41587-023-01713-y. PubMed 37069313.
Backbone
  Vector backbone: pcDNA 3.1 (+) Zeo
  Vector type: Mammalian Expression
Growth in bacteria
  Bacterial resistance: Ampicillin, 100 μg/mL
  Growth temperature: 37°C
  Growth strain: NEB Stable
  Copy number: High Copy
Gene/Insert
  Gene/Insert name: sfGFP-SaSasG (6G)-mCherry
  Species: A.victoria, S.aureus, Discosoma sp
  Tag / fusion protein: sfGFP (N terminal on insert); mCherry (C terminal on insert)
  Cloning method: Gibson Cloning
Terms and licenses: Academic/Nonprofit Terms; Industry Terms: Not Available to Industry
How to cite: sfGFP-SasG(6G)-mCherry was a gift from Gil Westmeyer (Addgene plasmid # 206948 ; http://n2t.net/addgene:206948 ; RRID:Addgene_206948)
