[The description below was written by a language model from this plasmid's Addgene catalogue record and pLannotate feature annotations shown in this document.]
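Description:
sfGFP-SasG(6G)-mCherry is an 8.6 kb mammalian expression plasmid built on the pcDNA 3.1 (+) Zeo backbone. It is propagated in E. coli from a high-copy ColE1/pUC-type origin under ampicillin selection (AmpR with its bla promoter), and it also carries an f1 origin for single-stranded DNA production. For selection in mammalian cells, the backbone provides a Sh ble (BleoR) cassette conferring Zeocin resistance. This cassette is driven by the SV40 early promoter, with an EM7 promoter for bacterial expression, and ends in the SV40 polyadenylation signal. Several short annotated fragments (bom, lac promoter/operator, lacI, a truncated HIV-1 LTR hit next to the CMV promoter, and a Klebsiella ble fragment) look like backbone remnants or annotation artefacts rather than functional elements.

The payload is a single fusion open reading frame expressed from the human CMV immediate early enhancer and promoter and terminated by the bGH polyadenylation signal. A T7 promoter lies upstream of the coding region. The fusion places superfolder GFP (from Aequorea victoria) at the N terminus and mCherry (from Discosoma sp.) at the C terminus. Between them is a roughly 2.2 kb segment of the Staphylococcus aureus surface protein SasG, which the automated annotation matched to the related Swiss-Prot entry PLS_STAAN. The "6G" in the name denotes the particular SasG linker variant, but the record does not define the term further. The stated purpose is mammalian expression of heterobifunctional SasG linkers, in which the SasG segment connects two distinct fluorescent protein ends. The construct comes from work on genetically encoded barcodes for correlative volume electron microscopy, although the record does not detail its exact role in that system.
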