Features (pLannotate 1.2.2; 23 found; start..end, strand, type, name):
     28..80      -  misc_feature   bom (fragment): basis of mobility region from pBR322
    235..614     +  enhancer       CMV enhancer: human cytomegalovirus immediate early enhancer
    615..818     +  promoter       CMV promoter: human cytomegalovirus (CMV) immediate early promoter
    814..847     +  LTR            5' LTR (truncated) (fragment): truncated 5' long terminal repeat (LTR) from HIV-1
    863..881     +  promoter       T7 promoter: promoter for bacteriophage T7 RNA polymerase
    964..1677    +  CDS            Superfolder GFP: Superfolder GFP is a basic (constitutively fluorescent) green fluorescent protein published in 2005, derived from Aequorea victoria. It is reported to be a very rapidly-maturing weak dimer.
   1702..3861    +  CDS            PLS_STAAN (fragment): Experimental evidence at protein level: Swiss-Prot protein existence level 1. From Staphylococcus aureus (strain N315).
   3886..4590    +  CDS            mCherry: mCherry is a basic (constitutively fluorescent) red fluorescent protein published in 2004, derived from Discosoma sp.. It is reported to be a very rapidly-maturing monomer with low acid sensitivity.
   4647..4871    +  polyA_signal   bGH poly(A) signal: bovine growth hormone polyadenylation signal
   4875..4896    +  promoter       SV40 promoter (fragment): SV40 enhancer and early promoter
   4917..5345    +  rep_origin     f1 ori (sequence partly withheld): f1 bacteriophage origin of replication; arrow indicates direction of (+) strand synthesis
   5359..5688    +  promoter       SV40 promoter: SV40 enhancer and early promoter
   5736..5783    +  promoter       EM7 promoter: synthetic bacterial promoter&nbsp
   5802..6176    +  CDS            BleoR: antibiotic-binding protein; Sh ble from Streptoalloteichus hindustanus; confers resistance to bleomycin, phleomycin, and Zeocin™
   6186..6311    +  CDS            ble (fragment): BLE_KLEPN - Experimental evidence at protein level: Swiss-Prot protein existence level 1. Binding protein with a strong affinity to the bleomycin family of antibiotics. Binds to CL990; an antimitotic-antibiotic compound. From Klebsiella pneumoniae.
   6306..6427    +  polyA_signal   SV40 poly(A) signal: SV40 polyadenylation signal
   6500..6516    -  protein_bind   lac operator: The lac repressor binds to the lac operator to inhibit transcription in E. coli. This inhibition can be relieved by adding lactose or isopropyl-β-D-thiogalactopyranoside (IPTG). lac repressor encoded by lacI
   6524..6554    -  promoter       lac promoter: promoter for the E. coli lac operon
   6569..6590    -  protein_bind   CAP binding site: CAP binding activates transcription in the presence of cAMP. E. coli catabolite activator protein
   6603..6695    -  CDS            lacI (fragment): lac repressor; lacI; The lac repressor binds to the lac operator to inhibit transcription in E. coli. This inhibition can be relieved by adding lactose or isopropyl-β-D-thiogalactopyranoside (IPTG).
   6878..7466    -  rep_origin     ori: high-copy-number ColE1/pMB1/pBR322/pUC origin of replication
   7637..8497    -  CDS            AmpR: β-lactamase; bla; confers resistance to ampicillin, carbenicillin, and related antibiotics
   8498..8602    -  promoter       AmpR promoter: bla
>Addgene plasmid #206948 | sfGFP-SasG(6G)-mCherry | addgene full sequence | sequence record 409224 | Addgene NGS Result
GACGGATCGGGAGATCTCCCGATCCCCTATGGTGCACTCTCAGTACAATCTGCTCTGATGCCGCATAGTT
AAGCCAGTATCTGCTCCCTGCTTGTGTGTTGGAGGTCGCTGAGTAGTGCGCGAGCAAAATTTAAGCTACA
ACAAGGCAAGGCTTGACCGACAATTGCATGAAGAATCTGCTTAGGGTTAGGCGTTTTGCGCTGCTTCGCG
ATGTACGGGCCAGATATACGCGTTGACATTGATTATTGACTAGTTATTAATAGTAATCAATTACGGGGTC
ATTAGTTCATAGCCCATATATGGAGTTCCGCGTTACATAACTTACGGTAAATGGCCCGCCTGGCTGACCG
CCCAACGACCCCCGCCCATTGACGTCAATAATGACGTATGTTCCCATAGTAACGCCAATAGGGACTTTCC
ATTGACGTCAATGGGTGGAGTATTTACGGTAAACTGCCCACTTGGCAGTACATCAAGTGTATCATATGCC
AAGTACGCCCCCTATTGACGTCAATGACGGTAAATGGCCCGCCTGGCATTATGCCCAGTACATGACCTTA
TGGGACTTTCCTACTTGGCAGTACATCTACGTATTAGTCATCGCTATTACCATGGTGATGCGGTTTTGGC
AGTACATCAATGGGCGTGGATAGCGGTTTGACTCACGGGGATTTCCAAGTCTCCACCCCATTGACGTCAA
TGGGAGTTTGTTTTGGCACCAAAATCAACGGGACTTTCCAAAATGTCGTAACAACTCCGCCCCATTGACG
CAAATGGGCGGTAGGCGTGTACGGTGGGAGGTCTATATAAGCAGAGCTCTCTGGCTAACTAGAGAACCCA
CTGCTTACTGGCTTATCGAAATTAATACGACTCACTATAGGGAGACCCAAGCTGGCTAGCGTTTAAACTT
AAGCTTGGTACCGAGCTCGGATCCACTAGTCCAGTGTGGTGGAATTCGCCACCATGAGCAAGGGCGAAGA
ACTGTTTACCGGCGTGGTGCCCATCCTGGTGGAACTGGATGGGGATGTGAACGGCCACAAGTTCAGCGTC
AGAGGCGAAGGCGAAGGGGATGCCACAAACGGCAAGCTGACCCTGAAGTTCATCTGCACCACCGGAAAGC
TGCCCGTGCCTTGGCCTACACTGGTCACCACACTGACATACGGCGTGCAGTGCTTCAGCAGATACCCCGA
CCATATGAAGCGGCACGACTTCTTCAAGAGCGCCATGCCTGAGGGCTACGTGCAAGAGAGAACCATCAGC
TTCAAGGACGACGGCACCTACAAGACCAGAGCCGAAGTGAAGTTCGAGGGCGACACCCTGGTCAACCGGA
TCGAGCTGAAGGGCATCGATTTCAAAGAGGACGGCAACATCCTGGGCCACAAGCTTGAGTACAACTTCAA
CAGCCACAACGTGTACATCACCGCCGACAAGCAGAAGAACGGCATCAAGGCCAACTTCAAGATCCGGCAC
AACGTGGAAGATGGCAGCGTGCAGCTGGCCGATCACTACCAGCAGAACACACCCATCGGAGATGGCCCTG
TGCTGCTGCCCGATAACCACTACCTGAGCACACAGAGCGTGCTGAGCAAGGACCCCAACGAGAAGAGGGA
CCACATGGTGCTGCTGGAGTTTGTGACAGCCGCCGGAATCACCCACGGCATGGACGAACTTTACAAAGGC
GGCACCGGTGGCAGCGCCCCTAAGACAATTACCGAGCTGGAAAAGAAGGTGGAAGAGATCCCCTTCAAGA
AAGAGCGGAAGTTCAACCCCGATCTGGCCCCTGGCACCGAGAAAGTGACAAGAGAAGGCCAGAAGGGCGA
GAAAACCATCACCACACCTACACTGAAGAACCCTCTGACCGGCGTGATCATCTCCAAGGGCGAGCCCAAA
GAGGAAATCACAAAGGACCCTATCAACGAGCTGACCGAGTACGGCCCCGAGACAATTGCTCCTGGCCACA
GAGATGAGTTCGACCCCAAACTGCCCACCGGCGAGAAAGAAGAAGTGCCTGGCAAGCCTGGCATCAAGAA
CCCTGAGACAGGCGACGTCGTCAGACCTCCTGTGGACAGCGTGACCAAATACGGCCCTGTGAAGGGCGAC
AGCATCGTGGAAAAAGAAGAGATTCCGTTTGAGAAAGAGAGAAAGTTTAATCCCGACCTCGCTCCAGGGA
CAGAAAAAGTCACTCGCGAGGGCCAGAAAGGGGAAAAGACAATCACAACCCCAACGCTGAAAAATCCCCT
GACCGGGGAGATTATCAGCAAAGGCGAGAGCAAAGAAGAAATTACGAAAGATCCCATCAATGAACTCACA
GAGTACGGGCCCGAGACAATTGCTCCTGGCCACAGAGATGAGTTCGACCCCAAACTGCCCACCGGCGAGA
AAGAAGAAGTGCCTGGCAAGCCTGGCATCAAGAACCCTGAGACAGGCGACGTCGTCAGACCTCCTGTGGA
CAGCGTGACCAAATACGGCCCTGTGAAGGGCGACAGCATCGTGGAAAAAGAAGAGATTCCGTTTGAGAAA
GAGAGAAAGTTTAATCCCGACCTCGCTCCAGGGACAGAAAAAGTCACTCGCGAGGGCCAGAAAGGGGAAA
AGACAATCACAACCCCAACGCTGAAAAATCCCCTGACCGGGGAGATTATCAGCAAAGGCGAGAGCAAAGA
AGAAATTACGAAAGATCCCATCAATGAACTCACAGAGTACGGGCCCGAGACAATTGCTCCTGGCCACAGA
GATGAGTTCGACCCCAAACTGCCCACCGGCGAGAAAGAAGAAGTGCCTGGCAAGCCTGGCATCAAGAACC
CTGAGACAGGCGACGTCGTCAGACCTCCTGTGGACAGCGTGACCAAATACGGCCCTGTGAAGGGCGACAG
CATCGTGGAAAAAGAAGAGATTCCGTTTGAGAAAGAGAGAAAGTTTAATCCCGACCTCGCTCCAGGGACA
GAAAAAGTCACTCGCGAGGGCCAGAAAGGGGAAAAGACAATCACAACCCCAACGCTGAAAAATCCCCTGA
CCGGGGAGATTATCAGCAAAGGCGAGAGCAAAGAAGAAATTACGAAAGATCCCATCAATGAACTCACAGA
GTACGGGCCCGAGACAATTGCTCCTGGCCACAGAGATGAGTTCGACCCCAAACTGCCCACCGGCGAGAAA
GAAGAAGTGCCTGGCAAGCCTGGCATCAAGAACCCTGAGACAGGCGACGTCGTCAGACCTCCTGTGGACA
GCGTGACCAAATACGGCCCTGTGAAGGGCGACAGCATCGTGGAAAAAGAAGAGATTCCGTTTGAGAAAGA
GAGAAAGTTTAATCCCGACCTCGCTCCAGGGACAGAAAAAGTCACTCGCGAGGGCCAGAAAGGGGAAAAG
ACAATCACAACCCCAACGCTGAAAAATCCCCTGACCGGGGAGATTATCAGCAAAGGCGAGAGCAAAGAAG
AAATTACGAAAGATCCCATCAATGAACTCACAGAGTACGGGCCCGAGACAATTGCTCCTGGCCACAGAGA
TGAGTTCGACCCCAAACTGCCCACCGGCGAGAAAGAAGAAGTGCCTGGCAAGCCTGGCATCAAGAACCCT
GAGACAGGCGACGTCGTCAGACCTCCTGTGGACAGCGTGACCAAATACGGCCCTGTGAAGGGCGACAGCA
TCGTGGAAAAAGAAGAGATTCCGTTTGAGAAAGAGAGAAAGTTTAATCCCGACCTCGCTCCAGGGACAGA
AAAAGTCACTCGCGAGGGCCAGAAAGGGGAAAAGACAATCACAACCCCAACGCTGAAAAATCCCCTGACC
GGGGAGATTATCAGCAAAGGCGAGAGCAAAGAAGAAATTACGAAAGATCCCATCAATGAACTCACAGAGT
ACGGGCCTGAGACGGGCTCCGGAGCCACAGGATCTGTGTCCAAAGGCGAAGAGGACAACATGGCCATCAT
CAAAGAATTTATGCGGTTCAAGGTGCACATGGAAGGCTCCGTGAATGGCCACGAGTTTGAGATTGAAGGC
GAAGGCGAGGGCAGACCCTATGAGGGAACACAGACCGCCAAGCTGAAAGTGACCAAAGGCGGACCTCTGC
CTTTCGCCTGGGACATTCTGAGCCCTCAGTTTATGTACGGCTCCAAGGCCTACGTGAAGCACCCCGCCGA
TATTCCCGACTACCTGAAGCTGAGCTTCCCCGAGGGCTTCAAGTGGGAGAGAGTGATGAATTTCGAGGAC
GGCGGCGTGGTCACCGTGACACAAGATAGTTCTCTGCAGGACGGCGAGTTCATCTACAAAGTGAAGCTGC
GGGGCACCAACTTTCCCTCTGACGGACCCGTGATGCAGAAAAAGACCATGGGCTGGGAAGCCAGCAGCGA
GAGAATGTACCCTGAAGATGGCGCCCTGAAAGGGGAGATCAAGCAGCGGCTGAAACTGAAGGATGGCGGC
CACTACGACGCCGAAGTCAAGACCACATACAAGGCCAAGAAACCAGTGCAGCTGCCAGGCGCCTACAATG
TGAACATCAAGCTGGACATCACCAGCCACAATGAGGACTACACAATCGTGGAACAGTACGAGAGAGCCGA
GGGGAGACACTCTACCGGCGGAATGGATGAGCTGTACAAGTGATAAGCGGCCGCTCGAGTCTAGAGGGCC
CGTTTAAACCCGCTGATCAGCCTCGACTGTGCCTTCTAGTTGCCAGCCATCTGTTGTTTGCCCCTCCCCC
GTGCCTTCCTTGACCCTGGAAGGTGCCACTCCCACTGTCCTTTCCTAATAAAATGAGGAAATTGCATCGC
ATTGTCTGAGTAGGTGTCATTCTATTCTGGGGGGTGGGGTGGGGCAGGACAGCAAGGGGGAGGATTGGGA
AGACAATAGCAGGCATGCTGGGGATGCGGTGGGCTCTATGGCTTCTGAGGCGGAAAGAACCAGCTGGGGC
TCTAGGGGGTATCCCC
[124 nt withheld, positions 4917-5040]
C
[91 nt withheld, positions 5042-5132]
A
[49 nt withheld, positions 5134-5182]
CCTTTGACGTTGGAGTCCACGTTCTTT
[37 nt withheld, positions 5210-5246]
ACCCTATCTCGGTCTATTCTTTTGATTTATAAGGGATTTTGCCGATTTCGGCCTATTGGTTAAAAAATGA
GCTGATTTAACAAAAATTTAACGCGAATTAATTCTGTGGAATGTGTGTCAGTTAGGGTGTGGAAAGTCCC
CAGGCTCCCCAGCAGGCAGAAGTATGCAAAGCATGCATCTCAATTAGTCAGCAACCAGGTGTGGAAAGTC
CCCAGGCTCCCCAGCAGGCAGAAGTATGCAAAGCATGCATCTCAATTAGTCAGCAACCATAGTCCCGCCC
CTAACTCCGCCCATCCCGCCCCTAACTCCGCCCAGTTCCGCCCATTCTCCGCCCCATGGCTGACTAATTT
TTTTTATTTATGCAGAGGCCGAGGCCGCCTCTGCCTCTGAGCTATTCCAGAAGTAGTGAGGAGGCTTTTT
TGGAGGCCTAGGCTTTTGCAAAAAGCTCCCGGGAGCTTGTATATCCATTTTCGGATCTGATCAGCACGTG
TTGACAATTAATCATCGGCATAGTATATCGGCATAGTATAATACGACAAGGTGAGGAACTAAACCATGGC
CAAGTTGACCAGTGCCGTTCCGGTGCTCACCGCGCGCGACGTCGCCGGAGCGGTCGAGTTCTGGACCGAC
CGGCTCGGGTTCTCCCGGGACTTCGTGGAGGACGACTTCGCCGGTGTGGTCCGGGACGACGTGACCCTGT
TCATCAGCGCGGTCCAGGACCAGGTGGTGCCGGACAACACCCTGGCCTGGGTGTGGGTGCGCGGCCTGGA
CGAGCTGTACGCCGAGTGGTCGGAGGTCGTGTCCACGAACTTCCGGGACGCCTCCGGGCCGGCCATGACC
GAGATCGGCGAGCAGCCGTGGGGGCGGGAGTTCGCCCTGCGCGACCCGGCCGGCAACTGCGTGCACTTCG
TGGCCGAGGAGCAGGACTGACACGTGCTACGAGATTTCGATTCCACCGCCGCCTTCTATGAAAGGTTGGG
CTTCGGAATCGTTTTCCGGGACGCCGGCTGGATGATCCTCCAGCGCGGGGATCTCATGCTGGAGTTCTTC
GCCCACCCCAACTTGTTTATTGCAGCTTATAATGGTTACAAATAAAGCAATAGCATCACAAATTTCACAA
ATAAAGCATTTTTTTCACTGCATTCTAGTTGTGGTTTGTCCAAACTCATCAATGTATCTTATCATGTCTG
TATACCGTCGACCTCTAGCTAGAGCTTGGCGTAATCATGGTCATAGCTGTTTCCTGTGTGAAATTGTTAT
CCGCTCACAATTCCACACAACATACGAGCCGGAAGCATAAAGTGTAAAGCCTGGGGTGCCTAATGAGTGA
GCTAACTCACATTAATTGCGTTGCGCTCACTGCCCGCTTTCCAGTCGGGAAACCTGTCGTGCCAGCTGCA
TTAATGAATCGGCCAACGCGCGGGGAGAGGCGGTTTGCGTATTGGGCGCTCTTCCGCTTCCTCGCTCACT
GACTCGCTGCGCTCGGTCGTTCGGCTGCGGCGAGCGGTATCAGCTCACTCAAAGGCGGTAATACGGTTAT
CCACAGAATCAGGGGATAACGCAGGAAAGAACATGTGAGCAAAAGGCCAGCAAAAGGCCAGGAACCGTAA
AAAGGCCGCGTTGCTGGCGTTTTTCCATAGGCTCCGCCCCCCTGACGAGCATCACAAAAATCGACGCTCA
AGTCAGAGGTGGCGAAACCCGACAGGACTATAAAGATACCAGGCGTTTCCCCCTGGAAGCTCCCTCGTGC
GCTCTCCTGTTCCGACCCTGCCGCTTACCGGATACCTGTCCGCCTTTCTCCCTTCGGGAAGCGTGGCGCT
TTCTCATAGCTCACGCTGTAGGTATCTCAGTTCGGTGTAGGTCGTTCGCTCCAAGCTGGGCTGTGTGCAC
GAACCCCCCGTTCAGCCCGACCGCTGCGCCTTATCCGGTAACTATCGTCTTGAGTCCAACCCGGTAAGAC
ACGACTTATCGCCACTGGCAGCAGCCACTGGTAACAGGATTAGCAGAGCGAGGTATGTAGGCGGTGCTAC
AGAGTTCTTGAAGTGGTGGCCTAACTACGGCTACACTAGAAGAACAGTATTTGGTATCTGCGCTCTGCTG
AAGCCAGTTACCTTCGGAAAAAGAGTTGGTAGCTCTTGATCCGGCAAACAAACCACCGCTGGTAGCGGTG
GTTTTTTTGTTTGCAAGCAGCAGATTACGCGCAGAAAAAAAGGATCTCAAGAAGATCCTTTGATCTTTTC
TACGGGGTCTGACGCTCAGTGGAACGAAAACTCACGTTAAGGGATTTTGGTCATGAGATTATCAAAAAGG
ATCTTCACCTAGATCCTTTTAAATTAAAAATGAAGTTTTAAATCAATCTAAAGTATATATGAGTAAACTT
GGTCTGACAGTTACCAATGCTTAATCAGTGAGGCACCTATCTCAGCGATCTGTCTATTTCGTTCATCCAT
AGTTGCCTGACTCCCCGTCGTGTAGATAACTACGATACGGGAGGGCTTACCATCTGGCCCCAGTGCTGCA
ATGATACCGCGAGACCCACGCTCACCGGCTCCAGATTTATCAGCAATAAACCAGCCAGCCGGAAGGGCCG
AGCGCAGAAGTGGTCCTGCAACTTTATCCGCCTCCATCCAGTCTATTAATTGTTGCCGGGAAGCTAGAGT
AAGTAGTTCGCCAGTTAATAGTTTGCGCAACGTTGTTGCCATTGCTACAGGCATCGTGGTGTCACGCTCG
TCGTTTGGTATGGCTTCATTCAGCTCCGGTTCCCAACGATCAAGGCGAGTTACATGATCCCCCATGTTGT
GCAAAAAAGCGGTTAGCTCCTTCGGTCCTCCGATCGTTGTCAGAAGTAAGTTGGCCGCAGTGTTATCACT
CATGGTTATGGCAGCACTGCATAATTCTCTTACTGTCATGCCATCCGTAAGATGCTTTTCTGTGACTGGT
GAGTACTCAACCAAGTCATTCTGAGAATAGTGTATGCGGCGACCGAGTTGCTCTTGCCCGGCGTCAATAC
GGGATAATACCGCGCCACATAGCAGAACTTTAAAAGTGCTCATCATTGGAAAACGTTCTTCGGGGCGAAA
ACTCTCAAGGATCTTACCGCTGTTGAGATCCAGTTCGATGTAACCCACTCGTGCACCCAACTGATCTTCA
GCATCTTTTACTTTCACCAGCGTTTCTGGGTGAGCAAAAACAGGAAGGCAAAATGCCGCAAAAAAGGGAA
TAAGGGCGACACGGAAATGTTGAATACTCATACTCTTCCTTTTTCAATATTATTGAAGCATTTATCAGGG
TTATTGTCTCATGAGCGGATACATATTTGAATGTATTTAGAAAAATAAACAAATAGGGGTTCCGCGCACA
TTTCCCCGAAAAGTGCCACCTGACGTC
